Addgene plasmid #173732: pJRK108
Purpose: donor plasmid for SapTrap assembly
Depositing lab: Mike Boxem. Depositing organization: Utrecht University. Publication: CeLINC, a fluorescence-based protein-protein interaction assay in Caenorhabditis elegans. Kroll JR, Remmelzwaal S, Boxem M. Genetics. 2021 Dec 10;219(4). pii: 6380436. doi: 10.1093/genetics/iyab163. PubMed 34849800.
Backbone
  Vector backbone: pHSG298
  Backbone manufacturer: Takara Bio
  Backbone size w/o insert (bp): 2675
  Vector type: Other
Growth in bacteria
  Bacterial resistance: Kanamycin, 50 μg/mL
  Growth temperature: 37°C
  Growth strain: DH5alpha
  Copy number: High Copy
Gene/Insert
  Gene/Insert name: MP (alt name: multimerization domain (MP) of Ca2+/Calmodulin-dependent protein kinase II (CaMKII))
  Species: H. sapiens (human)
  Insert size (bp): 569
  Cloning method: Restriction Enzyme; 5′ cloning site Unknown (unknown if destroyed)
  Sequencing primers: 5′ M13 (-21) Forward; 3′ M13/pUC Reverse
Terms and licenses: Academic/Nonprofit Terms; Industry Terms: Not Available to Industry
Depositor comments: Insert may be inserted in reverse orientation in the backbone plasmid. Please visit https://doi.org/10.1101/2021.06.01.446599 for bioRxiv preprint.
How to cite: pJRK108 was a gift from Mike Boxem (Addgene plasmid # 173732 ; http://n2t.net/addgene:173732 ; RRID:Addgene_173732)
