[The description below was written by a language model from this plasmid's Addgene catalogue record and pLannotate feature annotations shown in this document.]
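Description:
pJRK108 is a small bacterial cloning plasmid (about 3.2 kb in the sequenced record) built on the pHSG298 backbone and intended as a donor, or module, plasmid for SapTrap assembly, a modular Golden Gate-style cloning scheme used to build constructs for Caenorhabditis elegans. It is maintained in E. coli at high copy through a ColE1/pUC-type origin of replication and selected with kanamycin via an aph(3')-Ia aminoglycoside phosphotransferase gene. A short fragment of a Tn903 transposition protein next to the marker is a remnant of the resistance cassette's origin. The rest of the backbone is the usual pUC-style lacZα region, with a CAP binding site, lac promoter, lac operator, part of the multiple cloning site and a lacI fragment.

The insert, roughly 570 bp, interrupts the lacZα/MCS region and encodes MP, the multimerization domain of Ca2+/calmodulin-dependent protein kinase II. The catalogue lists it as human, whereas automated annotation matched the region to mouse Camk2a, which probably reflects high conservation between the orthologues rather than a clear discrepancy. The fragment lies on the opposite strand to the lac promoter, consistent with the depositor's note that the insert may be reversed relative to the backbone. That orientation should not matter for a part meant to be excised and reassembled. The plasmid carries no eukaryotic promoter, tag or terminator, so it is a part store rather than an expression vector. The SapI sites expected in such a donor are not annotated, and the cloning sites are recorded as unknown. The associated publication describes CeLINC, a fluorescence-based protein-protein interaction assay in C. elegans, which suggests that this multimerization module is used in assembling fusion constructs for that assay, although the record does not spell out its exact role.
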