Features (pLannotate 1.2.2; 10 found; start..end, strand, type, name):
      2..142     -  CDS            TRA2_ECOLX (fragment): Protein predicted: Swiss-Prot protein existence level 4. Required for transposition of transposon Tn903. From Escherichia coli.
    327..1142    +  CDS            KanR: aminoglycoside phosphotransferase; aph(3')-Ia; confers resistance to kanamycin in bacteria or G418 (Geneticin®) in eukaryotes
   1224..1378    -  CDS            lacZα (fragment): LacZα fragment of β-galactosidase; lacZ fragment
   1381..1428    -  misc_feature   MCS (fragment): pUC18/19 multiple cloning site
   1439..1984    +  CDS            Camk2a (fragment): KCC2A_MOUSE - Experimental evidence at protein level: Swiss-Prot protein existence level 1. [Isoform Alpha KAP]: Has no kinase activity. From Mus musculus (Mouse).
   2039..2055    -  protein_bind   lac operator: The lac repressor binds to the lac operator to inhibit transcription in E. coli. This inhibition can be relieved by adding lactose or isopropyl-β-D-thiogalactopyranoside (IPTG). lac repressor encoded by lacI
   2063..2093    -  promoter       lac promoter: promoter for the E. coli lac operon
   2108..2129    -  protein_bind   CAP binding site: CAP binding activates transcription in the presence of cAMP. E. coli catabolite activator protein
   2142..2230    -  CDS            lacI (fragment): lac repressor; lacI; The lac repressor binds to the lac operator to inhibit transcription in E. coli. This inhibition can be relieved by adding lactose or isopropyl-β-D-thiogalactopyranoside (IPTG).
   2601..3189    -  rep_origin     ori: high-copy-number ColE1/pMB1/pBR322/pUC origin of replication
>Addgene plasmid #173732 | pJRK108 | addgene full sequence | sequence record 342444 | Addgene NGS Result
GAGGTCTGCCTCGTGAAGAAGGTGTTGCTGACTCATACCAGGCCTGAATCGCCCCATCATCCAGCCAGAA
AGTGAGGGAGCCACGGTTGATGAGAGCTTTGTTGTAGGTGGACCAGTTGGTGATTTTGAACTTTTGCTTT
GCCACGGAACGGTCTGCGTTGTCGGGAAGATGCGTGATCTGATCCTTCAACTCAGCAAAAGTTCGATTTA
TTCAACAAAGCCACGTTGTGTCTCAAAATCTCTGATGTTACATTGCACAAGATAAAAATATATCATCATG
AACAATAAAACTGTCTGCTTACATAAACAGTAATACAAGGGGTGTTATGAGCCATATTCAACGGGAAACG
TCTTGCTCGAAGCCGCGATTAAATTCCAACATGGATGCTGATTTATATGGGTATAAATGGGCTCGCGATA
ATGTCGGGCAATCAGGTGCGACAATCTATCGATTGTATGGGAAGCCCGATGCGCCAGAGTTGTTTCTGAA
ACATGGCAAAGGTAGCGTTGCCAATGATGTTACAGATGAGATGGTCAGACTAAACTGGCTGACGGAATTT
ATGCCTCTTCCGACCATCAAGCATTTTATCCGTACTCCTGATGATGCATGGTTACTCACCACTGCGATCC
CCGGGAAAACAGCATTCCAGGTATTAGAAGAATATCCTGATTCAGGTGAAAATATTGTTGATGCGCTGGC
AGTGTTCCTGCGCCGGTTGCATTCGATTCCTGTTTGTAATTGTCCTTTTAACAGCGATCGCGTATTTCGT
CTCGCTCAGGCGCAATCACGAATGAATAACGGTTTGGTTGATGCGAGTGATTTTGATGACGAGCGTAATG
GCTGGCCTGTTGAACAAGTCTGGAAAGAAATGCATAAGCTTTTGCCATTCTCACCGGATTCAGTCGTCAC
TCATGGTGATTTCTCACTTGATAACCTTATTTTTGACGAGGGGAAATTAATAGGTTGTATTGATGTTGGA
CGAGTCGGAATCGCAGACCGATACCAGGATCTTGCCATCCTATGGAACTGCCTCGGTGAGTTTTCTCCTT
CATTACAGAAACGGCTTTTTCAAAAATATGGTATTGATAATCCTGATATGAATAAATTGCAGTTTCATTT
GATGCTCGATGAGTTTTTCTAATCAGAATTGGTTAATTGGTTGTAACACTGGCAGAGCATTACGCTGACT
TGACGGGACGGCGGCTTTGTTGAATAAATCGCATTCGCCATTCAGGCTGCGCAACTGTTGGGAAGGGCGA
TCGGTGCGGGCCTCTTCGCTATTACGCCAGCTGGCGAAAGGGGGATGTGCTGCAAGGCGATTAAGTTGGG
TAACGCCAGGGTTTTCCCAGTCACGACGTTGTAAAACGACGGCCAGTGCCAAGCTTGCATGCCTGCAGGT
CGACTCTAGAGGATCCCCGGGTACCGAGGAGCTCTTCGACGGGAGGAAAGTCCGGAGGAAACAAGAAGAA
CGATGGAGTCAAGGAGTCTTCTGAGTCCACCAACACCACCATCGAGGACGAGGACACCAAGGTCCGCAAG
CAAGAAATCATCAAGGTCACCGAGCAACTCATCGAGGCCATCTCCAACGGAGACTTCGAGTCCTACACCA
AGGTAAGTTTAAACATATATATACTAACTAACCCTGATTATTTAAATTTTCAGATGTGCGACCCAGGAAT
GACCGCCTTCGAGCCAGAGGCCCTCGGAAACCTCGTCGAGGGACTCGACTTCCACCGTTTCTACTTCGAA
AACCTCTGGTCCCGTAACTCCAAGCCAGTCCACACCACCATCCTCAACCCACACATCCACCTCATGGGAG
ACGAGTCCGCCTGCATCGCCTACATCCGCATCACTCAATACCTCGATGCCGGAGGAATCCCACGCACCGC
CCAATCCGAGGAGACCCGCGTCTGGCACCGCCGTGACGGAAAGTGGCAAATCGTCCACTTCCACCGTTCT
GGAGCCCCATCCGTCCTCCCACACTGCCGAAGAGCGGCTCGAATTCGTAATCATGTCATAGCTGTTTCCT
GTGTGAAATTGTTATCCGCTCACAATTCCACACAACATACGAGCCGGAAGCATAAAGTGTAAAGCCTGGG
GTGCCTAATGAGTGAGCTAACTCACATTAATTGCGTTGCGCTCACTGCCCGCTTTCCAGTCGGGAAACCT
GTCGTGCCAGCTGCATTAATGAATCGGCCAACGCGCGGGGAGAGGCGGTTTGCGTATTGGCGAACTTTTG
CTGAGTTGAAGGATCAGATCACGCATCTTCCCGACAACGCAGACCGTTCCGTGGCAAAGCAAAAGTTCAA
AATCAGTAACCGTCAGTGCCGATAAGTTCAAAGTTAAACCTGGTGTTGATACCAACATTGAAACGTTGAT
CGAAAACGCGCTGAAAAACGCTGCTGAATGTGCGAGCTTCTTCCGCTTCCTCGCTCACTGACTCGCTGCG
CTCGGTCGTTCGGCTGCGGCGAGCGGTATCAGCTCACTCAAAGGCGGTAATACGGTTATCCACAGAATCA
GGGGATAACGCAGGAAAGAACATGTGAGCAAAAGGCCAGCAAAAGGCCAGGAACCGTAAAAAGGCCGCGT
TGCTGGCGTTTTTCCATAGGCTCCGCCCCCCTGACGAGCATCACAAAAATCGACGCTCAAGTCAGAGGTG
GCGAAACCCGACAGGACTATAAAGATACCAGGCGTTTCCCCCTGGAAGCTCCCTCGTGCGCTCTCCTGTT
CCGACCCTGCCGCTTACCGGATACCTGTCCGCCTTTCTCCCTTCGGGAAGCGTGGCGCTTTCTCATAGCT
CACGCTGTAGGTATCTCAGTTCGGTGTAGGTCGTTCGCTCCAAGCTGGGCTGTGTGCACGAACCCCCCGT
TCAGCCCGACCGCTGCGCCTTATCCGGTAACTATCGTCTTGAGTCCAACCCGGTAAGACACGACTTATCG
CCACTGGCAGCAGCCACTGGTAACAGGATTAGCAGAGCGAGGTATGTAGGCGGTGCTACAGAGTTCTTGA
AGTGGTGGCCTAACTACGGCTACACTAGAAGAACAGTATTTGGTATCTGCGCTCTGCTGAAGCCAGTTAC
CTTCGGAAAAAGAGTTGGTAGCTCTTGATCCGGCAAACAAACCACCGCTGGTAGCGGTGGTTTTTTTGTT
TGCAAGCAGCAGATTACGCGCAGAAAAAAAGGATCTCAAGAAGATCCTTTGATCTTTTCTACGGGGTCTG
ACGCTCAGTGGAACTCCGTCGA
